Addgene plasmid #210652: pJL1-sFLAG-p1-PRB4_R7-9-FETCH1
Purpose: In vitro expression of polyProline FETCH reporter from the T7 promoter
Depositing lab: Michael Jewett. Depositing organization: Northwestern University. Publication: Cell-Free Translation Quantification via a Fluorescent Minihelix. Willi JA, Karim AS, Jewett MC. ACS Synth Biol. 2024 Jul 19;13(7):2253-2259. doi: 10.1021/acssynbio.4c00266. Epub 2024 Jul 9. PubMed 38979618.
Backbone
  Vector backbone: pJL1
  Vector type: Synthetic Biology
Growth in bacteria
  Bacterial resistance: Kanamycin, 50 μg/mL
  Growth temperature: 37°C
  Growth strain: DH5alpha
  Copy number: High Copy
Gene/Insert
  Gene/Insert name: sFLAG-p1-PRB4_R7-9-FETCH1
  Species: Synthetic
  Promoter: T7
  Cloning method: Gibson Cloning
  Sequencing primers: 5′ T7.F; 3′ T7-term.R
Terms and licenses: Academic/Nonprofit Terms; Industry Terms: Not Available to Industry
Depositor comments: Gibson cloning used NdeI (5') and SalI (3') sites
How to cite: pJL1-sFLAG-p1-PRB4_R7-9-FETCH1 was a gift from Michael Jewett (Addgene plasmid # 210652 ; http://n2t.net/addgene:210652 ; RRID:Addgene_210652)
