[The description below was written by a language model from this plasmid's Addgene catalogue record and pLannotate feature annotations shown in this document.]
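Description:
pJL1-sFLAG-p1-PRB4_R7-9-FETCH1 is a compact (about 2 kb) synthetic-biology plasmid built on the pJL1 backbone and intended as a template for in vitro (cell-free) protein expression. It is propagated in E. coli through a high-copy ColE1/pUC-type origin of replication and selected with kanamycin, resistance being provided by an aminoglycoside phosphotransferase gene (KanR) encoded on the strand opposite the expression cassette.

The payload is a short synthetic open reading frame placed between a bacteriophage T7 promoter and a T7 terminator, with the efficient ribosome binding site from T7 gene 10 upstream of the coding region, so transcription depends on T7 RNA polymerase supplied in the reaction. The insert was assembled by Gibson cloning at the NdeI and SalI sites of the backbone. As its name suggests, it combines an N-terminal sFLAG element, a "p1" segment, a portion of PRB4 labelled R7-9, and a C-terminal FETCH1 module. The annotation confirms a short fragment matching human PRB4, which supplies the polyproline content referred to in the stated purpose. The sFLAG, p1 and FETCH1 parts are not individually annotated, and the record does not define them. A partial match to the T7 gene 10B-derived SET1 solubility tag is called just before the terminator, but it is only a fragment and may reflect backbone or sequence similarity rather than a functional tag.

According to the record, the construct serves as a polyproline FETCH reporter. The associated work concerns quantifying cell-free translation with a fluorescent minihelix, suggesting it is used to monitor translation of a proline-rich, difficult-to-translate sequence.
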