Features (pLannotate 1.2.2; 7 found; start..end, strand, type, name):
     28..46      +  promoter       T7 promoter: promoter for bacteriophage T7 RNA polymerase
     78..100     +  RBS            RBS: efficient ribosome binding site from bacteriophage T7 gene 10 (Olins and Rangwala, 1989)
    144..206     +  CDS            PRB4 (fragment): PRB4_HUMAN - Experimental evidence at protein level: Swiss-Prot protein existence level 1. From Homo sapiens (Human).
    380..429     +  CDS            SET1 (fragment): solubility-enhancement tag derived from T7 phage gene 10B
    437..484     +  terminator     T7 terminator: transcription terminator for bacteriophage T7 RNA polymerase
    502..1317    -  CDS            KanR: aminoglycoside phosphotransferase; aph(3')-Ia; confers resistance to kanamycin in bacteria or G418 (Geneticin®) in eukaryotes
   1439..2027    +  rep_origin     ori: high-copy-number ColE1/pMB1/pBR322/pUC origin of replication
>Addgene plasmid #210652 | pJL1-sFLAG-p1-PRB4_R7-9-FETCH1 | addgene full sequence | sequence record 419668 | Addgene NGS Result
AACGCCAGCAACGCGATCCCGCGAAATTAATACGACTCACTATAGGGAGACCACAACGGTTTCCCTCTAG
AAATAATTTTGTTTAACTTTAAGAAGGAGATATACATATGGACTACAAAGACGAAGACCTGCTGCCGATC
CCAAAGCCTGAAGGACGACCCCCTCAGGGTGGGAACCAATCGCAGGGACCACCCCCGCATCCCGGAAAAC
CAGAGAGACCACCGCCTCAAGGTGGCAATCAGTCTCACAGACCACCCCCACCACCCGGAAAACCTGAAAG
ACCCCCACCTCAAGGCGGTAACCAATCCCAAGGTCCGCCCCCTCATCCGGGCTTTTTAAACTGCTGTCCT
GGGTGTTGTATGGAACCGTAAGTCGACCGGCTGCTAACAAAGCCCGAAAGGAAGCTGAGTTGGCTGCTGC
CACCGCTGAGCAATAACTAGCATAACCCCTTGGGGCCTCTAAACGGGTCTTGAGGGGTTTTTTGCTGAAA
GCCAATTCTGATTAGAAAAACTCATCGAGCATCAAATGAAACTGCAATTTATTCATATCAGGATTATCAA
TACCATATTTTTGAAAAAGCCGTTTCTGTAATGAAGGAGAAAACTCACCGAGGCAGTTCCATAGGATGGC
AAGATCCTGGTATCGGTCTGCGATTCCGACTCGTCCAACATCAATACAACCTATTAATTTCCCCTCGTCA
AAAATAAGGTTATCAAGTGAGAAATCACCATGAGTGACGACTGAATCCGGTGAGAATGGCAAAAGCTTAT
GCATTTCTTTCCAGACTTGTTCAACAGGCCAGCCATTACGCTCGTCATCAAAATCACTCGCATCAACCAA
ACCGTTATTCATTCGTGATTGCGCCTGAGCGAGACGAAATACGCGATCGCTGTTAAAAGGACAATTACAA
ACAGGAATCGAATGCAACCGGCGCAGGAACACTGCCAGCGCATCAACAATATTTTCACCTGAATCAGGAT
ATTCTTCTAATACCTGGAATGCTGTTTTCCCGGGGATCGCAGTGGTGAGTAACCATGCATCATCAGGAGT
ACGGATAAAATGCTTGATGGTCGGAAGAGGCATAAATTCCGTCAGCCAGTTTAGTCTGACCATCTCATCT
GTAACATCATTGGCAACGCTACCTTTGCCATGTTTCAGAAACAACTCTGGCGCATCGGGCTTCCCATACA
ATCGATAGATTGTCGCACCTGATTGCCCGACATTATCGCGAGCCCATTTATACCCATATAAATCAGCATC
CATGTTGGAATTTAATCGCGGCTTCGAGCAAGACGTTTCCCGTTGAATATGGCTCATAACACCCCTTGTA
TTACTGTTTATGTAAGCAGACAGTTTTATTGTTCATGATGATATATTTTTATCTTGTGCAATGTAACATC
AGAGATTTTGAGACACAACGTGAGATCAAAGGATCTTCTTGAGATCCTTTTTTTCTGCGCGTAATCTGCT
GCTTGCAAACAAAAAAACCACCGCTACCAGCGGTGGTTTGTTTGCCGGATCAAGAGCTACCAACTCTTTT
TCCGAAGGTAACTGGCTTCAGCAGAGCGCAGATACCAAATACTGTTCTTCTAGTGTAGCCGTAGTTAGGC
CACCACTTCAAGAACTCTGTAGCACCGCCTACATACCTCGCTCTGCTAATCCTGTTACCAGTGGCTGCTG
CCAGTGGCGATAAGTCGTGTCTTACCGGGTTGGACTCAAGACGATAGTTACCGGATAAGGCGCAGCGGTC
GGGCTGAACGGGGGGTTCGTGCACACAGCCCAGCTTGGAGCGAACGACCTACACCGAACTGAGATACCTA
CAGCGTGAGCTATGAGAAAGCGCCACGCTTCCCGAAGGGAGAAAGGCGGACAGGTATCCGGTAAGCGGCA
GGGTCGGAACAGGAGAGCGCACGAGGGAGCTTCCAGGGGGAAACGCCTGGTATCTTTATAGTCCTGTCGG
GTTTCGCCACCTCTGACTTGAGCGTCGATTTTTGTGATGCTCGTCAGGGGGGCGGAGCCTATGGAAA
