>Addgene plasmid #210652 | pJL1-sFLAG-p1-PRB4_R7-9-FETCH1 | depositor partial sequence | sequence record 410623 | sFLAG-p1-PRB4_R7-9-H1
ATGGACTACAAAGACGAAGACCTGCTGCCGATCCCAAAGCCTGAAGGACGACCCCCTCAGGGTGGGAACC
AATCGCAGGGACCACCCCCGCATCCCGGAAAACCAGAGAGACCACCGCCTCAAGGTGGCAATCAGTCTCA
CAGACCACCCCCACCACCCGGAAAACCTGAAAGACCCCCACCTCAAGGCGGTAACCAATCCCAAGGTCCG
CCCCCTCATCCGGGCTTTTTAAACTGCTGTCCTGGGTGTTGTATGGAACCGTAA
